>Addgene plasmid #54743 | mWasabi-C1 | addgene full sequence | sequence record 257383 | Addgene NGS Result
CGTTATCCCCTGATTCTGTGGATAACCGTATTACCGCCATGCATTAGTTATTAATAGTAATCAATTACGG
GGTCATTAGTTCATAGCCCATATATGGAGTTCCGCGTTACATAACTTACGGTAAATGGCCCGCCTGGCTG
ACCGCCCAACGACCCCCGCCCATTGACGTCAATAATGACGTATGTTCCCATAGTAACGCCAATAGGGACT
TTCCATTGACGTCAATGGGTGGAGTATTTACGGTAAACTGCCCACTTGGCAGTACATCAAGTGTATCATA
TGCCAAGTACGCCCCCTATTGACGTCAATGACGGTAAATGGCCCGCCTGGCATTATGCCCAGTACATGAC
CTTATGGGACTTTCCTACTTGGCAGTACATCTACGTATTAGTCATCGCTATTACCATGGTGATGCGGTTT
TGGCAGTACATCAATGGGCGTGGATAGCGGTTTGACTCACGGGGATTTCCAAGTCTCCACCCCATTGACG
TCAATGGGAGTTTGTTTTGGCACCAAAATCAACGGGACTTTCCAAAATGTCGTAACAACTCCGCCCCATT
GACGCAAATGGGCGGTAGGCGTGTACGGTGGGAGGTCTATATAAGCAGAGCTGGTTTAGTGAACCGTCAG
ATCCGCTAGCGCTACCGGTCGCCACCATGGTGAGCAAGGGCGAGGAGACCACAATGGGCGTAATCAAGCC
CGACATGAAGATCAAGCTGAAGATGGAGGGCAACGTGAATGGCCACGCCTTCGTGATCGAGGGCGAGGGC
GAGGGCAAGCCCTACGACGGCACCAACACCATCAACCTGGAGGTGAAGGAGGGAGCCCCCCTGCCCTTCT
CCTACGACATTCTGACCACCGCGTTCAGTTACGGCAACAGGGCCTTCACCAAGTACCCCGACGACATCCC
CAACTACTTCAAGCAGTCCTTCCCCGAGGGCTACTCTTGGGAGCGCACCATGACCTTCGAGGACAAGGGC
ATCGTGAAGGTGAAGTCCGACATCTCCATGGAGGAGGACTCCTTCATCTACGAGATACACCTCAAGGGCG
AGAACTTCCCCCCCAACGGCCCCGTGATGCAGAAGGAGACCACCGGCTGGGACGCCTCCACCGAGAGGAT
GTACGTGCGCGACGGCGTGCTGAAGGGCGACGTCAAGATGAAGCTGCTGCTGGAGGGCGGCGGCCACCAC
CGCGTTGACTTCAAGACCATCTACAGGGCCAAGAAGGCGGTGAAGCTGCCCGACTATCACTTTGTGGACC
ACCGCATCGAGATCCTGAACCACGACAAGGACTACAACAAGGTGACCGTTTACGAGATCGCCGTGGCCCG
CAACTCCACCGACGGCATGGACGAGCTGTACAAGTCCGGACTCAGATCTCGAGCTCAAGCTTCGAATTCT
GCAGTCGACGGTACCGCGGGCCCGGGATCCACCGGATCTAGATAACTGATCATAATCAGCCATACCACAT
TTGTAGAGGTTTTACTTGCTTTAAAAAACCTCCCACACCTCCCCCTGAACCTGAAACATAAAATGAATGC
AATTGTTGTTGTTAACTTGTTTATTGCAGCTTATAATGGTTACAAATAAAGCAATAGCATCACAAATTTC
ACAAATAAAGCATTTTTTTCACTGCATTCTAGTTGTGGTTTGTCCAAACTCATCAATGTATCTTAACGCG
TAAATTGTAAGCGTTAATATTTTGTTAAAATTCGCGTTAAATTTTTGTTAAATCAGCTCATTTTTTAACC
AATAGGCCGAAATCGGCAAAATCCCTTATAAATCAAAAGAATAGACCGAGATAGGGT
[37 nt withheld, positions 1808-1844]
AAAGAACGTGGACTCCAACGTCAAAGG
[49 nt withheld, positions 1872-1920]
T
[91 nt withheld, positions 1922-2012]
G
[124 nt withheld, positions 2014-2137]
CAGGTGGCACTTTTCGGGGAAATGTGCGCGGAACCCCTATTTGTTTATTTTTCTAAATACATTCAAATAT
GTATCCGCTCATGAGACAATAACCCTGATAAATGCTTCAATAATATTGAAAAAGGAAGAGTCCTGAGGCG
GAAAGAACCAGCTGTGGAATGTGTGTCAGTTAGGGTGTGGAAAGTCCCCAGGCTCCCCAGCAGGCAGAAG
TATGCAAAGCATGCATCTCAATTAGTCAGCAACCAGGTGTGGAAAGTCCCCAGGCTCCCCAGCAGGCAGA
AGTATGCAAAGCATGCATCTCAATTAGTCAGCAACCATAGTCCCGCCCCTAACTCCGCCCATCCCGCCCC
TAACTCCGCCCAGTTCCGCCCATTCTCCGCCCCATGGCTGACTAATTTTTTTTATTTATGCAGAGGCCGA
GGCCGCCTCGGCCTCTGAGCTATTCCAGAAGTAGTGAGGAGGCTTTTTTGGAGGCCTAGGCTTTTGCAAA
GATCGATCAAGAGACAGGATGAGGATCGTTTCGCATGATTGAACAAGATGGATTGCACGCAGGTTCTCCG
GCCGCTTGGGTGGAGAGGCTATTCGGCTATGACTGGGCACAACAGACAATCGGCTGCTCTGATGCCGCCG
TGTTCCGGCTGTCAGCGCAGGGGCGCCCGGTTCTTTTTGTCAAGACCGACCTGTCCGGTGCCCTGAATGA
ACTGCAAGACGAGGCAGCGCGGCTATCGTGGCTGGCCACGACGGGCGTTCCTTGCGCAGCTGTGCTCGAC
GTTGTCACTGAAGCGGGAAGGGACTGGCTGCTATTGGGCGAAGTGCCGGGGCAGGATCTCCTGTCATCTC
ACCTTGCTCCTGCCGAGAAAGTATCCATCATGGCTGATGCAATGCGGCGGCTGCATACGCTTGATCCGGC
TACCTGCCCATTCGACCACCAAGCGAAACATCGCATCGAGCGAGCACGTACTCGGATGGAAGCCGGTCTT
GTCGATCAGGATGATCTGGACGAAGAGCATCAGGGGCTCGCGCCAGCCGAACTGTTCGCCAGGCTCAAGG
CGAGCATGCCCGACGGCGAGGATCTCGTCGTGACCCATGGCGATGCCTGCTTGCCGAATATCATGGTGGA
AAATGGCCGCTTTTCTGGATTCATCGACTGTGGCCGGCTGGGTGTGGCGGACCGCTATCAGGACATAGCG
TTGGCTACCCGTGATATTGCTGAAGAGCTTGGCGGCGAATGGGCTGACCGCTTCCTCGTGCTTTACGGTA
TCGCCGCTCCCGATTCGCAGCGCATCGCCTTCTATCGCCTTCTTGACGAGTTCTTCTGAGCGGGACTCTG
GGGTTCGAAATGACCGACCAAGCGACGCCCAACCTGCCATCACGAGATTTCGATTCCACCGCCGCCTTCT
ATGAAAGGTTGGGCTTCGGAATCGTTTTCCGGGACGCCGGCTGGATGATCCTCCAGCGCGGGGATCTCAT
GCTGGAGTTCTTCGCCCACCCTAGGGGGAGGCTAACTGAAACACGGAAGGAGACAATACCGGAAGGAACC
CGCGCTATGACGGCAATAAAAAGACAGAATAAAACGCACGGTGTTGGGTCGTTTGTTCATAAACGCGGGG
TTCGGTCCCAGGGCTGGCACTCTGTCGATACCCCACCGAGACCCCATTGGGGCCAATACGCCCGCGTTTC
TTCCTTTTCCCCACCCCACCCCCCAAGTTCGGGTGAAGGCCCAGGGCTCGCAGCCAACGTCGGGGCGGCA
GGCCCTGCCATAGCCTCAGGTTACTCATATATACTTTAGATTGATTTAAAACTTCATTTTTAATTTAAAA
GGATCTAGGTGAAGATCCTTTTTGATAATCTCATGACCAAAATCCCTTAACGTGAGTTTTCGTTCCACTG
AGCGTCAGACCCCGTAGAAAAGATCAAAGGATCTTCTTGAGATCCTTTTTTTCTGCGCGTAATCTGCTGC
TTGCAAACAAAAAAACCACCGCTACCAGCGGTGGTTTGTTTGCCGGATCAAGAGCTACCAACTCTTTTTC
CGAAGGTAACTGGCTTCAGCAGAGCGCAGATACCAAATACTGTTCTTCTAGTGTAGCCGTAGTTAGGCCA
CCACTTCAAGAACTCTGTAGCACCGCCTACATACCTCGCTCTGCTAATCCTGTTACCAGTGGCTGCTGCC
AGTGGCGATAAGTCGTGTCTTACCGGGTTGGACTCAAGACGATAGTTACCGGATAAGGCGCAGCGGTCGG
GCTGAACGGGGGGTTCGTGCACACAGCCCAGCTTGGAGCGAACGACCTACACCGAACTGAGATACCTACA
GCGTGAGCTATGAGAAAGCGCCACGCTTCCCGAAGGGAGAAAGGCGGACAGGTATCCGGTAAGCGGCAGG
GTCGGAACAGGAGAGCGCACGAGGGAGCTTCCAGGGGGAAACGCCTGGTATCTTTATAGTCCTGTCGGGT
TTCGCCACCTCTGACTTGAGCGTCGATTTTTGTGATGCTCGTCAGGGGGGCGGAGCCTATGGAAAAACGC
CAGCAACGCGGCCTTTTTACGGTTCCTGGCCTTTTGCTGGCCTTTTGCTCACATGTTCTTTCCTG
Features (pLannotate 1.2.2; 15 found; start..end, strand, type, name):
      3..37      +  rep_origin     RSF ori (fragment): Plasmids containing the RSF 1030 origin of replication can be propagated in E. coli cells that contain additional plasmids with compatible origins.
    105..408     +  enhancer       CMV enhancer: human cytomegalovirus immediate early enhancer
    409..612     +  promoter       CMV promoter: human cytomegalovirus (CMV) immediate early promoter
    657..1364    +  CDS            mWasabi: mWasabi is a basic (constitutively fluorescent) green fluorescent protein published in 2008, derived from Clavularia sp.. It has high acid sensitivity.
   1365..1430    +  misc_feature   MCS: multiple cloning site
   1447..1531    +  CDS            large T antigen (fragment): large T antigen from SV40 (simian virus 40)
   1554..1675    +  polyA_signal   SV40 poly(A) signal: SV40 polyadenylation signal
   1709..2137    -  rep_origin     f1 ori (sequence partly withheld): f1 bacteriophage origin of replication; arrow indicates direction of (+) strand synthesis
   2164..2268    +  promoter       AmpR promoter: bla
   2270..2627    +  promoter       SV40 promoter: SV40 enhancer and early promoter
   2662..3456    +  CDS            NeoR/KanR: aminoglycoside phosphotransferase from Tn5; aph(3')-II (or nptII); confers resistance to neomycin, kanamycin, and G418 (Geneticin®)
   3477..3629    +  CDS            ble (fragment): BLE_KLEPN - Experimental evidence at protein level: Swiss-Prot protein existence level 1. Binding protein with a strong affinity to the bleomycin family of antibiotics. Binds to CL990; an antimitotic-antibiotic compound. From Klebsiella pneumoniae.
   3688..3735    +  polyA_signal   HSV TK poly(A) signal: herpes simplex virus thymidine kinase polyadenylation signal (Cole and Stacy, 1985)
   3826..3842    -  polyA_signal   bGH poly(A) signal (fragment): bovine growth hormone polyadenylation signal
   4064..4652    +  rep_origin     ori: high-copy-number ColE1/pMB1/pBR322/pUC origin of replication
