[The description below was written by a language model from this plasmid's Addgene catalogue record and pLannotate feature annotations shown in this document.]
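Description:
mWasabi-C1 is an empty mammalian expression backbone of the "C1" cloning-vector type, designed for building fusions in which the green fluorescent protein mWasabi sits at the N terminus of a protein of interest. The catalogue lists a backbone size of about 4.75 kb, and the sequenced record is 4,722 nt. It is propagated in E. coli as a high-copy plasmid through a ColE1/pUC-type origin. An f1 phage origin is also present, which in principle allows production of single-stranded DNA. A single NeoR/KanR gene (Tn5 aminoglycoside phosphotransferase) serves both hosts. It is preceded by a bacterial bla-type promoter for kanamycin selection in bacteria and by the SV40 enhancer/early promoter for G418 selection of stably transfected mammalian cells, and it ends in the HSV TK polyadenylation signal. The short annotated fragments of RSF ori, large T antigen, ble and bGH poly(A) appear to be partial sequence matches rather than functional elements.

In the expression cassette, the human CMV immediate-early enhancer and promoter drive the mWasabi coding sequence. A multiple cloning site follows directly, and then an SV40 polyadenylation signal. No insert is present. A gene cloned in frame into the multiple cloning site is expressed as an mWasabi-tagged fusion, and the unmodified vector expresses the fluorescent protein alone. According to the depositor comments, mWasabi is a derivative of mTFP1, the monomeric Clavularia-derived fluorescent protein, carrying the substitutions A66S, K139E, H163M and S216I. Its excitation maximum is 493 nm and its emission maximum is 509 nm. The feature annotation also notes high acid sensitivity. The plasmid is typically used to make green fusion proteins for localization and live-cell fluorescence imaging in mammalian cells.
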