Addgene plasmid #54743: mWasabi-C1
Purpose: (Empty Backbone) Localization: C1 Cloning Vector, Excitation: 493, Emission: 509
Depositing lab: Robert Campbell & Michael Davidson. Depositing organization: Florida State University, Tallahassee. Publication: Hue-shifted monomeric variants of Clavularia cyan fluorescent protein: identification of the molecular determinants of color and applications in fluorescence imaging. Ai HW, Olenych SG, Wong P, Davidson MW, Campbell RE. BMC Biol. 2008 Mar 6;6:13. doi: 10.1186/1741-7007-6-13. PubMed 18325109.
Backbone
  Vector backbone: mWasabi-C1
  Backbone size (bp): 4750
  Vector type: Mammalian Expression
  Selectable markers: Neomycin (select with G418)
  Tag / fusion protein: mWasabi (N terminal on backbone)
Growth in bacteria
  Bacterial resistance: Kanamycin, 50 μg/mL
  Growth temperature: 37°C
  Growth strain: DH5alpha
  Copy number: High Copy
Gene/Insert
  Gene/Insert name: None
  Tag / fusion protein: mWasabi (N terminal on backbone)
Resource information
  A portion of this plasmid was derived from a plasmid made by: R.E. Campbell and M.W. Davidson, PMID 18325109
Terms and licenses: Academic/Nonprofit Terms; Industry Terms: Not Available to Industry
Depositor comments: mWasabi = mTFP1 + A66S-K139E-H163M-S216I. Excitation = 493; Emission = 509
How to cite: mWasabi-C1 was a gift from Robert Campbell & Michael Davidson (Addgene plasmid # 54743 ; http://n2t.net/addgene:54743 ; RRID:Addgene_54743)
