>Addgene plasmid #54743 | mWasabi-C1 | addgene partial sequence | sequence record 89751 | CMV-F 5'-CGCAAATGGGCGGTAGGCGTG-3'
ACCGTCAGATCCGCTAGCGCTACCGGTCGCCACCATGGTGAGCAAGGGCGAGGAGACCACAATGGGCGTA
ATCAAGCCCGACATGAAGATCAAGCTGAAGATGGAGGGCAACGTGAATGGCCACGCCTTCGTGATCGAGG
GCGAGGGCGAGGGCAAGCCCTACGACGGCACCAACACCATCAACCTGGAGGTGAAGGAGGGAGCCCCCCT
GCCCTTCTCCTACGACATTCTGACCACCGCGTTCAGTTACGGCAACAGGGCCTTCACCAAGTACCCCGAC
GACATCCCCAACTACTTCAAGCAGTCCTTCCCCGAGGGCTACTCTTGGGAGCGCACCATGACCTTCGAGG
ACAAGGGCATCGTGAAGGTGAAGTCCGACATCTCCATGGAGGAGGACTCCTTCATCTACGAGATACACCT
CAAGGGCGAGAACTTCCCCCCCAACGGCCCCGTGATGCAGAAGGAGACCACCGGCTGGGACGCCTCCACC
GAGAGGATGTACGTGCGCGACGGCGTGCTGAAGGGCGACGTCAAGATGAAGCTGCTGCTGGAGGGCGGCG
GCCACCACCGCGTTGACTTCAAGACCATCTACAGGGCCAAGAAGGCGGTGAAGCTGCCCGACTATCACTT
TGTGGACCACCGCATCGAGATCCTGAACCACGACAAGGACTACAACAAGGTGACCGTTTACGAGATCGCC
GTGGCCCGCAACTCCACCGACGGCATGGACGAGCTGTACAAGTCCGGACTCAGATCTCGAGCTCAAGCTT
CGAATTCTGCAGTCGACGGTACCGCGGGCCCGGGATCCACCGGATCTAGATAACTGATCATAATCAGCCA
TACCACATTTGTAGAGGTTTTACTTGCTTTAAAAACCTCCCACACCTCCCCCTGAACCTGAAACATAAAA
TGAATGCAATTGTTGTTGTTAACTTGTTTATTGCAGCTTAT
